Addgene plasmid #45628: pCRII-Topo Gp88 in situ probe
Depositing lab: Jeffrey Macklis. Depositing organization: Harvard University. Publication: Novel subtype-specific genes identify distinct subpopulations of callosal projection neurons. Molyneaux BJ, Arlotta P, Fame RM, MacDonald JL, MacQuarrie KL, Macklis JD. J Neurosci. 2009 Sep 30;29(39):12343-54. doi: 10.1523/JNEUROSCI.6108-08.2009. PubMed 19793993.
Backbone
  Vector backbone: pCRII-Topo
  Backbone manufacturer: Invitrogen
  Backbone size w/o insert (bp): 4000
  Total vector size (bp): 4514
  Vector type: in situ
Growth in bacteria
  Bacterial resistance: Ampicillin, 100 μg/mL
  Growth temperature: 37°C
  Growth strain: DH5alpha
  Copy number: Unknown
Gene/Insert
  Gene/Insert name: Gpr88 in situ probe (alt names: Gpr88; G-protein coupled receptor 88; Strg)
  Species: M. musculus (mouse)
  Insert size (bp): 514
  Mutation: fragment contains bp# 2742-3255 of AB042408.1 or bp# 2772-3285 of NM_022427
  GenBank ID: NM_022427 AB042408.1
  Entrez Gene: Gpr88 (a.k.a. AW061286, Strg)
  Cloning method: TOPO Cloning
  Sequencing primers: 5′ M13 Rev, Sp6; 3′ T7, M13 Forward
Terms and licenses: Academic/Nonprofit Terms; Industry Terms: Not Available to Industry
Depositor comments: The Gpr88 fragment was amplified by RT-PCR using the following primer pair: CAAATGAAACCAATGGTCAGG TATCTGTTTCCCGTGTCTCC For in vitro transcription, use the HindIII restriction digest and T7 promoter for sense probe generation and the NotI restriction digest and Sp6 promoter for antisense probe generation. Please note that Addgene's sequencing results match bp# 2742-3255 of AB042408.1 or bp# 2772-3285 of NM_022427, not bp# 2742-3255 of NM_022427 as indicated on plasmid map. The plasmid functions as described in the associated publication.
How to cite: pCRII-Topo Gp88 in situ probe was a gift from Jeffrey Macklis (Addgene plasmid # 45628 ; http://n2t.net/addgene:45628 ; RRID:Addgene_45628)
