[The description below was written by a language model from this plasmid's Addgene catalogue record.]
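Description:
pCRII-Topo Gp88 in situ probe is a bacterial cloning plasmid that serves as a template for making riboprobes against mouse Gpr88 (G-protein coupled receptor 88, also called Strg). It is built on the commercial pCRII-Topo backbone of about 4 kb, into which a 514 bp RT-PCR product was inserted by TOPO cloning, giving a total size of about 4.5 kb. The plasmid is propagated in E. coli under ampicillin selection. The record lists copy number as unknown and includes no feature table, so the origin of replication and any other backbone elements are not documented here.

The insert is a fragment of the Gpr88 transcript rather than a full coding sequence, and the construct is not meant for protein expression. The cloning site is flanked by opposing T7 and Sp6 phage promoters, along with M13 forward and reverse primer sites used for sequence verification, so either strand can be transcribed in vitro after the plasmid is linearized on the far side of the insert. According to the depositor, cutting with HindIII and transcribing from T7 yields the sense (control) probe, while cutting with NotI and transcribing from Sp6 yields the antisense probe that detects the mRNA.

The record notes a discrepancy in the coordinates. Repository sequencing places the fragment at positions 2742-3255 of one GenBank entry, which corresponds to 2772-3285 of the RefSeq mRNA, not the RefSeq coordinates shown on the depositor's map. The plasmid is nonetheless reported to function as published. It was used for in situ hybridization in a study identifying subtype-specific genes that mark distinct subpopulations of callosal projection neurons.
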