>Addgene plasmid #45628 | pCRII-Topo Gp88 in situ probe | addgene partial sequence | sequence record 64766 | M13pUC-rev 5'-AGCGGATAACAATTTCACACAGG-3'
AGCTATTTAGGTGACACTATAGAATACTCAAGCTATGCATCAAGCTTGGTACCGAGCTCGGATCCACTAG
TAACGGCCGCCAGTGTGCTGGAATTCGCCCTTTATCTGTTTCCCGTGTCTCCCAATTTTTTCAAAAATAC
AAATGTTCTTACCATTCTTGGTCCAAGAGTGCAACAAAGCAAGCTGTCTTTGCTCCTGAATTACACAGTT
AATTGAGGCTATTTGGCCCCAGATTTTATGTGGATAACAGACTGGTCTAGGCCTCCTGTTACTTTCTTCC
CTGTTTAATTTTACAAAACGATTTCAGTGTTTTTGTTTTTGTTTTTTGTACATTGTAAATGCATCTATAC
ATTTAGGAAATCAAAGATGAAGACTGCAAACCTCAACTGATACATTGGAGAACAGAGTCCCATTCGAAAT
ATTCTCCTTCTGCATAACTGTCTGCCTGATTCCATCTTCAACAGACATGATACTAATAATAAATGTTTTT
GTAATATATATGAACAACATAAAACAGTGTTACTTCCTAACGTGTGGCTTGTTTAACCCCTAAAACGCAC
AGGTAACTTGATGGAGCCAATCTGAATTTTATCACCCTGACCATTGGTTTCATTTGAAGGGCGAATTCTG
CAGATATCCATCACACTGGCGGCCGCTCGAGCATGCATCTAGAGGGCCCAATTCGCCCTATAGTGAGTCG
TATTACAATTCACTGGCCGTCGTTTTACAACGTCGTGACTGGGAAAACCCTGGCGTTACCCAACTTAATC
GCCTTGCAGCACATCCCCCTTTCGCCAGCTGGCGTAATAGCGAAGAGGCCCGCACCGATCGCCCTTCCCA
A
